>Addgene plasmid #116085 | CMV-TO-nTVMVPhcZhccTVMVPZ | depositor full sequence | sequence record 219754 | CMV-TO-nTVMVPhcZhccTVMVPZ sequence 6194 bps
TGCGGTGGGCTCTATGGAGATCTATCGATGTTCTGGGGATGCGGTGGGCTCTATGGCTTCTGAGGCGGAA
AGAACCAGCTGGGGCTCTAGGGGGTATCCCC
[124 nt withheld, positions 102-225]
C
[90 nt withheld, positions 227-316]
AGGGTGATGGTTCACGTACCTAGAAGTTCCTATTCCGAAGTTCCTATTCTCTAGAAAGTATAGGAACTTC
CTTGGCCAAAAAGCCTGAACTCACCGCGACGTCTGTCGAGAAGTTTCTGATCGAAAAGTTCGACAGCGTC
TCCGACCTGATGCAGCTCTCGGAGGGCGAAGAATCTCGTGCTTTCAGCTTCGATGTAGGAGGGCGTGGAT
ATGTCCTGCGGGTAAATAGCTGCGCCGATGGTTTCTACAAAGATCGTTATGTTTATCGGCACTTTGCATC
GGCCGCGCTCCCGATTCCGGAAGTGCTTGACATTGGGGAATTCAGCGAGAGCCTGACCTATTGCATCTCC
CGCCGTGCACAGGGTGTCACGTTGCAAGACCTGCCTGAAACCGAACTGCCCGCTGTTCTGCAGCCGGTCG
CGGAGGCCATGGATGCGATCGCTGCGGCCGATCTTAGCCAGACGAGCGGGTTCGGCCCATTCGGACCGCA
AGGAATCGGTCAATACACTACATGGCGTGATTTCATATGCGCGATTGCTGATCCCCATGTGTATCACTGG
CAAACTGTGATGGACGACACCGTCAGTGCGTCCGTCGCGCAGGCTCTCGATGAGCTGATGCTTTGGGCCG
AGGACTGCCCCGAAGTCCGGCACCTCGTGCACGCGGATTTCGGCTCCAACAATGTCCTGACGGACAATGG
CCGCATAACAGCGGTCATTGACTGGAGCGAGGCGATGTTCGGGGATTCCCAATACGAGGTCGCCAACATC
TTCTTCTGGAGGCCGTGGTTGGCTTGTATGGAGCAGCAGACGCGCTACTTCGAGCGGAGGCATCCGGAGC
TTGCAGGATCGCCGCGGCTCCGGGCGTATATGCTCCGCATTGGTCTTGACCAACTCTATCAGAGCTTGGT
TGACGGCAATTTCGATGATGCAGCTTGGGCGCAGGGTCGATGCGACGCAATCGTCCGATCCGGAGCCGGG
ACTGTCGGGCGTACACAAATCGCCCGCAGAAGCGCGGCCGTCTGGACCGATGGCTGTGTAGAAGTACTCG
CCGATAGTGGAAACCGACGCCCCAGCACTCGTCCGAGGGCAAAGGAATAGCACGTACTACGAGATTTCGA
TTCCACCGCCGCCTTCTATGAAAGGTTGGGCTTCGGAATCGTTTTCCGGGACGCCGGCTGGATGATCCTC
CAGCGCGGGGATCTCATGCTGGAGTTCTTCGCCCACCCCAACTTGTTTATTGCAGCTTATAATGGTTACA
AATAAAGCAATAGCATCACAAATTTCACAAATAAAGCATTTTTTTCACTGCATTCTAGTTGTGGTTTGTC
CAAACTCATCAATGTATCTTATCATGTCTGTATACCGTCGACCTCTAGCTAGAGCTTGGCGTAATCATGG
TCATAGCTGTTTCCTGTGTGAAATTGTTATCCGCTCACAATTCCACACAACATACGAGCCGGAAGCATAA
AGTGTAAAGCCTGGGGTGCCTAATGAGTGAGCTAACTCACATTAATTGCGTTGCGCTCACTGCCCGCTTT
CCAGTCGGGAAACCTGTCGTGCCAGCTGCATTAATGAATCGGCCAACGCGCGGGGAGAGGCGGTTTGCGT
ATTGGGCGCTCTTCCGCTTCCTCGCTCACTGACTCGCTGCGCTCGGTCGTTCGGCTGCGGCGAGCGGTAT
CAGCTCACTCAAAGGCGGTAATACGGTTATCCACAGAATCAGGGGATAACGCAGGAAAGAACATGTGAGC
AAAAGGCCAGCAAAAGGCCAGGAACCGTAAAAAGGCCGCGTTGCTGGCGTTTTTCCATAGGCTCCGCCCC
CCTGACGAGCATCACAAAAATCGACGCTCAAGTCAGAGGTGGCGAAACCCGACAGGACTATAAAGATACC
AGGCGTTTCCCCCTGGAAGCTCCCTCGTGCGCTCTCCTGTTCCGACCCTGCCGCTTACCGGATACCTGTC
CGCCTTTCTCCCTTCGGGAAGCGTGGCGCTTTCTCATAGCTCACGCTGTAGGTATCTCAGTTCGGTGTAG
GTCGTTCGCTCCAAGCTGGGCTGTGTGCACGAACCCCCCGTTCAGCCCGACCGCTGCGCCTTATCCGGTA
ACTATCGTCTTGAGTCCAACCCGGTAAGACACGACTTATCGCCACTGGCAGCAGCCACTGGTAACAGGAT
TAGCAGAGCGAGGTATGTAGGCGGTGCTACAGAGTTCTTGAAGTGGTGGCCTAACTACGGCTACACTAGA
AGGACAGTATTTGGTATCTGCGCTCTGCTGAAGCCAGTTACCTTCGGAAAAAGAGTTGGTAGCTCTTGAT
CCGGCAAACAAACCACCGCTGGTAGCGGTGGTTTTTTTGTTTGCAAGCAGCAGATTACGCGCAGAAAAAA
AGGATCTCAAGAAGATCCTTTGATCTTTTCTACGGGGTCTGACGCTCAGTGGAACGAAAACTCACGTTAA
GGGATTTTGGTCATGAGATTATCAAAAAGGATCTTCACCTAGATCCTTTTAAATTAAAAATGAAGTTTTA
AATCAATCTAAAGTATATATGAGTAAACTTGGTCTGACAGTTACCAATGCTTAATCAGTGAGGCACCTAT
CTCAGCGATCTGTCTATTTCGTTCATCCATAGTTGCCTGACTCCCCGTCGTGTAGATAACTACGATACGG
GAGGGCTTACCATCTGGCCCCAGTGCTGCAATGATACCGCGAGACCCACGCTCACCGGCTCCAGATTTAT
CAGCAATAAACCAGCCAGCCGGAAGGGCCGAGCGCAGAAGTGGTCCTGCAACTTTATCCGCCTCCATCCA
GTCTATTAATTGTTGCCGGGAAGCTAGAGTAAGTAGTTCGCCAGTTAATAGTTTGCGCAACGTTGTTGCC
ATTGCTACAGGCATCGTGGTGTCACGCTCGTCGTTTGGTATGGCTTCATTCAGCTCCGGTTCCCAACGAT
CAAGGCGAGTTACATGATCCCCCATGTTGTGCAAAAAAGCGGTTAGCTCCTTCGGTCCTCCGATCGTTGT
CAGAAGTAAGTTGGCCGCAGTGTTATCACTCATGGTTATGGCAGCACTGCATAATTCTCTTACTGTCATG
CCATCCGTAAGATGCTTTTCTGTGACTGGTGAGTACTCAACCAAGTCATTCTGAGAATAGTGTATGCGGC
GACCGAGTTGCTCTTGCCCGGCGTCAATACGGGATAATACCGCGCCACATAGCAGAACTTTAAAAGTGCT
CATCATTGGAAAACGTTCTTCGGGGCGAAAACTCTCAAGGATCTTACCGCTGTTGAGATCCAGTTCGATG
TAACCCACTCGTGCACCCAACTGATCTTCAGCATCTTTTACTTTCACCAGCGTTTCTGGGTGAGCAAAAA
CAGGAAGGCAAAATGCCGCAAAAAAGGGAATAAGGGCGACACGGAAATGTTGAATACTCATACTCTTCCT
TTTTCAATATTATTGAAGCATTTATCAGGGTTATTGTCTCATGAGCGGATACATATTTGAATGTATTTAG
AAAAATAAACAAATAGGGGTTCCGCGCACATTTCCCCGAAAAGTGCCACCTGACGTCGACGGATCGGGAG
ATCTCCCGATCCCCTATGGTGCACTCTCAGTACAATCTGCTCTGATGCCGCATAGTTAAGCCAGTATCTG
CTCCCTGCTTGTGTGTTGGAGGTCGCTGAGTAGTGCGCGAGCAAAATTTAAGCTACAACAAGGCAAGGCT
TGACCGACAATTGCATGAAGAATCTGCTTAGGGTTAGGCGTTTTGCGCTGCTTCGTACGGGCCAGATATA
CGCGTTGACATTGATTATTGACTAGTTATTAATAGTAATCAATTACGGGGTCATTAGTTCATAGCCCATA
TATGGAGTTCCGCGTTACATAACTTACGGTAAATGGCCCGCCTGGCTGACCGCCCAACGACCCCCGCCCA
TTGACGTCAATAATGACGTATGTTCCCATAGTAACGCCAATAGGGACTTTCCATTGACGTCAATGGGTGG
AGTATTTACGGTAAACTGCCCACTTGGCAGTACATCAAGTGTATCATATGCCAAGTACGCCCCCTATTGA
CGTCAATGACGGTAAATGGCCCGCCTGGCATTATGCCCAGTACATGACCTTATGGGACTTTCCTACTTGG
CAGTACATCTACGTATTAGTCATCGCTATTACCATGGTGATGCGGTTTTGGCAGTACATCAATGGGCGTG
GATAGCGGTTTGACTCACGGGGATTTCCAAGTCTCCACCCCATTGACGTCAATGGGAGTTTGTTTTGGCA
CCAAAATCAACGGGACTTTCCAAAATGTCGTAACAACTCCGCCCCATTGACGCAAATGGGCGGTAGGCGT
GTACGGTGGGAGGTCTATATAAGCAGAGCTCTCCCTATCAGTGATAGAGATCTCCCTATCAGTGATAGAG
ATCGTCGACGAGCTCGTTTAGTGAACCGTCAGATCGCCTGGAGACGCCATCCACGCTGTTTTGACCTCCA
TAGAAGACACCGGGACCGATCCAGCCTCCGGACTCTAGCGTTTAAACTTAAGCTTCGCCACCATGGGATC
CTCAAAAGCACTCCTGAAGGGAGTCCGCGACTTTAATCCTATATCAGCGTGTGTATGTTTGCTTGAAAAC
TCCTCTGATGGGCATTCAGAAAGGCTTTTTGGTATTGGGTTTGGTCCCTACATAATAGCAAACCAACACC
TGTTTCGACGCAATAACGGCGAGCTTACGATTAAGACGATGCACGGGGAATTTAAAGTGAAAAACAGCAC
ACAATTGCAAATGAAACCCGTCGAAGGGAGAGACATCATTGTAATAAAGATGGCAAAGGATTTCCCACCC
TTTCCGCAGAAATTGAAATTCCGGCAACCTACTATAAAGGATCGAGTTTGTATGGTTTCTACGAACTTTC
AGCAAGGCTCTGGCAGCAGCGACGAGATGGAGGAGTGTAGTCAGCACCTTGGCGGAGGTGGCAGCGCGCT
TAAGAAGGAACTTCAAGCAAACAAAAAAGAGTTGGCCCAACTGAAGTGGGAGTTGCAGGCGCTCAAAAAG
GAGCTCGCCCAGGGTGGCGGAGGATCTGATGAGATGGAAGAGTGCTCCCAACATTTGGGAGGGTCAGGGA
GCAAATCAGTCTCCTCCCTCGTGTCCGAATCCTCTCACATCGTTCACAAGGAAGATACCAGTTTCTGGCA
GCATTGGATTACCACAAAAGACGGGCAGTGCGGCTCACCGCTGGTGTCTATCATTGACGGGAACATTCTG
GGAATCCACTCCCTGACACACACCACTAACGGCTCAAACTATTTCGTTGAGTTCCCAGAGAAGTTCGTAG
CTACATATCTGGACGCTGCGGACGGCTGGTGCAAGAACTGGAAATTCAACGCGGACAAGATTTCATGGGG
TAGTTTCACGCTTGTCGAAGACGCGCCCGAGGACGACTTTATGGCGAAAAAAACCGTGGCTGCTATTATG
GATAGCGGAGGCGCGCTTAAGAAGGAACTTCAAGCAAACAAAAAAGAGTTGGCCCAACTGAAGTGGGAGT
TGCAGGCGCTCAAAAAGGAGCTCGCCCAGAGCTAGCTCGAGGAGGGCCCGAACAAAAACTCATCTCAGAA
GAGGATCTGAATAGCGCCGTCGACCATCATCATCATCATCATTGAGTTTAAACCCGCTGATCAGCCTCGA
CTGTGCCTTCTAGTTGCCAGCCATCTGTTGTTTGCCCCTCCCCCGTGCCTTCCTTGACCCTGGAAGGTGC
CACTCCCACTGTCCTTTCCTAATAAAATGAGGAAATTGCATCGCATTGTCTGAGTAGGTGTCATTCTATT
CTGGGGGGTGGGGTGGGGCAGGACAGCAAGGGGGAGGATTGGGAAGACAATAGCAGGCATGCTGGGGA
Features (pLannotate 1.2.2; 23 found; start..end, strand, type, name):
     33..56      +  polyA_signal   bGH poly(A) signal (fragment): bovine growth hormone polyadenylation signal
     60..81      +  promoter       SV40 promoter (fragment): SV40 enhancer and early promoter
    102..334     +  rep_origin     f1 ori (fragment) (sequence partly withheld): f1 bacteriophage origin of replication; arrow indicates direction of (+) strand synthesis
    339..386     +  protein_bind   FRT: FLP-mediated recombination occurs in the 8-bp core sequence TCTAGAAA (Turan and Bode, 2011). FLP recombinase from the Saccharomyces cerevisiae 2μ plasmid
    394..1416    +  CDS            HygR: aminoglycoside phosphotransferase from E. coli; aph(4)-Ia; confers resistance to hygromycin
   1426..1551    +  CDS            ble (fragment): BLE_KLEPN - Experimental evidence at protein level: Swiss-Prot protein existence level 1. Binding protein with a strong affinity to the bleomycin family of antibiotics. Binds to CL990; an antimitotic-antibiotic compound. From Klebsiella pneumoniae.
   1546..1667    +  polyA_signal   SV40 poly(A) signal: SV40 polyadenylation signal
   1740..1756    -  protein_bind   lac operator: The lac repressor binds to the lac operator to inhibit transcription in E. coli. This inhibition can be relieved by adding lactose or isopropyl-β-D-thiogalactopyranoside (IPTG). lac repressor encoded by lacI
   1764..1794    -  promoter       lac promoter: promoter for the E. coli lac operon
   1809..1830    -  protein_bind   CAP binding site: CAP binding activates transcription in the presence of cAMP. E. coli catabolite activator protein
   1843..1935    -  CDS            lacI (fragment): lac repressor; lacI; The lac repressor binds to the lac operator to inhibit transcription in E. coli. This inhibition can be relieved by adding lactose or isopropyl-β-D-thiogalactopyranoside (IPTG).
   2118..2706    -  rep_origin     ori: high-copy-number ColE1/pMB1/pBR322/pUC origin of replication
   2877..3737    -  CDS            AmpR: β-lactamase; bla; confers resistance to ampicillin, carbenicillin, and related antibiotics
   3738..3842    -  promoter       AmpR promoter: bla
   3901..3953    -  misc_feature   bom (fragment): basis of mobility region from pBR322
   4103..4482    +  enhancer       CMV enhancer: human cytomegalovirus immediate early enhancer
   4483..4686    +  promoter       CMV promoter: human cytomegalovirus (CMV) immediate early promoter
   4688..4707    +  promoter       PLtetO-1 promoter (fragment): modified phage lambda PL promoter with tet operator sites (Lutz and Bujard, 1997)
   4709..4728    +  promoter       PLtetO-1 promoter (fragment): modified phage lambda PL promoter with tet operator sites (Lutz and Bujard, 1997)
   4736..4769    +  promoter       TRE3GV promoter (fragment): 3rd-generation Tet-responsive promoter that can be activated by binding of Tet-On® 3G, optimized for retroviral and lentiviral vectors
   4868..5779    +  CDS            POLG_TVMV (fragment): Experimental evidence at protein level: Swiss-Prot protein existence level 1. [Nuclear inclusion protein A]: has RNA-binding and proteolytic activities. From Tobacco vein mottling virus (TVMV).
   5941..5958    +  CDS            capTEV™ (fragment): composite tag for in vivo biotinylation, TEV protease cleavage, and 6xHis tagging
   5987..17      +  polyA_signal   bGH poly(A) signal (across the origin): bovine growth hormone polyadenylation signal
