>Addgene plasmid #116085 | CMV-TO-nTVMVPhcZhccTVMVPZ | addgene full sequence | sequence record 224928 | Addgene NGS Result
TGCGGTGGGCTCTATGGAGATCTATCGATGTTCTGGGGATGCGGTGGGCTCTATGGCTTCTGAGGCGGAA
AGAACCAGCTGGGGCTCTAGGGGGTATCCCC
[124 nt withheld, positions 102-225]
C
[91 nt withheld, positions 227-317]
AGGGTGATGGTTCACGTACCTAGAAGTTCCTATTCCGAAGTTCCTATTCTCTAGAAAGTATAGGAACTTC
CTTGGCCAAAAAGCCTGAACTCACCGCGACGTCTGTCGAGAAGTTTCTGATCGAAAAGTTCGACAGCGTC
TCCGACCTGATGCAGCTCTCGGAGGGCGAAGAATCTCGTGCTTTCAGCTTCGATGTAGGAGGGCGTGGAT
ATGTCCTGCGGGTAAATAGCTGCGCCGATGGTTTCTACAAAGATCGTTATGTTTATCGGCACTTTGCATC
GGCCGCGCTCCCGATTCCGGAAGTGCTTGACATTGGGGAATTCAGCGAGAGCCTGACCTATTGCATCTCC
CGCCGTGCACAGGGTGTCACGTTGCAAGACCTGCCTGAAACCGAACTGCCCGCTGTTCTGCAGCCGGTCG
CGGAGGCCATGGATGCGATCGCTGCGGCCGATCTTAGCCAGACGAGCGGGTTCGGCCCATTCGGACCGCA
AGGAATCGGTCAATACACTACATGGCGTGATTTCATATGCGCGATTGCTGATCCCCATGTGTATCACTGG
CAAACTGTGATGGACGACACCGTCAGTGCGTCCGTCGCGCAGGCTCTCGATGAGCTGATGCTTTGGGCCG
AGGACTGCCCCGAAGTCCGGCACCTCGTGCACGCGGATTTCGGCTCCAACAATGTCCTGACGGACAATGG
CCGCATAACAGCGGTCATTGACTGGAGCGAGGCGATGTTCGGGGATTCCCAATACGAGGTCGCCAACATC
TTCTTCTGGAGGCCGTGGTTGGCTTGTATGGAGCAGCAGACGCGCTACTTCGAGCGGAGGCATCCGGAGC
TTGCAGGATCGCCGCGGCTCCGGGCGTATATGCTCCGCATTGGTCTTGACCAACTCTATCAGAGCTTGGT
TGACGGCAATTTCGATGATGCAGCTTGGGCGCAGGGTCGATGCGACGCAATCGTCCGATCCGGAGCCGGG
ACTGTCGGGCGTACACAAATCGCCCGCAGAAGCGCGGCCGTCTGGACCGATGGCTGTGTAGAAGTACTCG
CCGATAGTGGAAACCGACGCCCCAGCACTCGTCCGAGGGCAAAGGAATAGCACGTACTACGAGATTTCGA
TTCCACCGCCGCCTTCTATGAAAGGTTGGGCTTCGGAATCGTTTTCCGGGACGCCGGCTGGATGATCCTC
CAGCGCGGGGATCTCATGCTGGAGTTCTTCGCCCACCCCAACTTGTTTATTGCAGCTTATAATGGTTACA
AATAAAGCAATAGCATCACAAATTTCACAAATAAAGCATTTTTTTCACTGCATTCTAGTTGTGGTTTGTC
CAAACTCATCAATGTATCTTATCATGTCTGTATACCGTCGACCTCTAGCTAGAGCTTGGCGTAATCATGG
TCATAGCTGTTTCCTGTGTGAAATTGTTATCCGCTCACAATTCCACACAACATACGAGCCGGAAGCATAA
AGTGTAAAGCCTGGGGTGCCTAATGAGTGAGCTAACTCACATTAATTGCGTTGCGCTCACTGCCCGCTTT
CCAGTCGGGAAACCTGTCGTGCCAGCTGCATTAATGAATCGGCCAACGCGCGGGGAGAGGCGGTTTGCGT
ATTGGGCGCTCTTCCGCTTCCTCGCTCACTGACTCGCTGCGCTCGGTCGTTCGGCTGCGGCGAGCGGTAT
CAGCTCACTCAAAGGCGGTAATACGGTTATCCACAGAATCAGGGGATAACGCAGGAAAGAACATGTGAGC
AAAAGGCCAGCAAAAGGCCAGGAACCGTAAAAAGGCCGCGTTGCTGGCGTTTTTCCATAGGCTCCGCCCC
CCTGACGAGCATCACAAAAATCGACGCTCAAGTCAGAGGTGGCGAAACCCGACAGGACTATAAAGATACC
AGGCGTTTCCCCCTGGAAGCTCCCTCGTGCGCTCTCCTGTTCCGACCCTGCCGCTTACCGGATACCTGTC
CGCCTTTCTCCCTTCGGGAAGCGTGGCGCTTTCTCATAGCTCACGCTGTAGGTATCTCAGTTCGGTGTAG
GTCGTTCGCTCCAAGCTGGGCTGTGTGCACGAACCCCCCGTTCAGCCCGACCGCTGCGCCTTATCCGGTA
ACTATCGTCTTGAGTCCAACCCGGTAAGACACGACTTATCGCCACTGGCAGCAGCCACTGGTAACAGGAT
TAGCAGAGCGAGGTATGTAGGCGGTGCTACAGAGTTCTTGAAGTGGTGGCCTAACTACGGCTACACTAGA
AGAACAGTATTTGGTATCTGCGCTCTGCTGAAGCCAGTTACCTTCGGAAAAAGAGTTGGTAGCTCTTGAT
CCGGCAAACAAACCACCGCTGGTAGCGGTGGTTTTTTTGTTTGCAAGCAGCAGATTACGCGCAGAAAAAA
AGGATCTCAAGAAGATCCTTTGATCTTTTCTACGGGGTCTGACGCTCAGTGGAACGAAAACTCACGTTAA
GGGATTTTGGTCATGAGATTATCAAAAAGGATCTTCACCTAGATCCTTTTAAATTAAAAATGAAGTTTTA
AATCAATCTAAAGTATATATGAGTAAACTTGGTCTGACAGTTACCAATGCTTAATCAGTGAGGCACCTAT
CTCAGCGATCTGTCTATTTCGTTCATCCATAGTTGCCTGACTCCCCGTCGTGTAGATAACTACGATACGG
GAGGGCTTACCATCTGGCCCCAGTGCTGCAATGATACCGCGAGACCCACGCTCACCGGCTCCAGATTTAT
CAGCAATAAACCAGCCAGCCGGAAGGGCCGAGCGCAGAAGTGGTCCTGCAACTTTATCCGCCTCCATCCA
GTCTATTAATTGTTGCCGGGAAGCTAGAGTAAGTAGTTCGCCAGTTAATAGTTTGCGCAACGTTGTTGCC
ATTGCTACAGGCATCGTGGTGTCACGCTCGTCGTTTGGTATGGCTTCATTCAGCTCCGGTTCCCAACGAT
CAAGGCGAGTTACATGATCCCCCATGTTGTGCAAAAAAGCGGTTAGCTCCTTCGGTCCTCCGATCGTTGT
CAGAAGTAAGTTGGCCGCAGTGTTATCACTCATGGTTATGGCAGCACTGCATAATTCTCTTACTGTCATG
CCATCCGTAAGATGCTTTTCTGTGACTGGTGAGTACTCAACCAAGTCATTCTGAGAATAGTGTATGCGGC
GACCGAGTTGCTCTTGCCCGGCGTCAATACGGGATAATACCGCGCCACATAGCAGAACTTTAAAAGTGCT
CATCATTGGAAAACGTTCTTCGGGGCGAAAACTCTCAAGGATCTTACCGCTGTTGAGATCCAGTTCGATG
TAACCCACTCGTGCACCCAACTGATCTTCAGCATCTTTTACTTTCACCAGCGTTTCTGGGTGAGCAAAAA
CAGGAAGGCAAAATGCCGCAAAAAAGGGAATAAGGGCGACACGGAAATGTTGAATACTCATACTCTTCCT
TTTTCAATATTATTGAAGCATTTATCAGGGTTATTGTCTCATGAGCGGATACATATTTGAATGTATTTAG
AAAAATAAACAAATAGGGGTTCCGCGCACATTTCCCCGAAAAGTGCCACCTGACGTCGACGGATCGGGAG
ATCTCCCGATCCCCTATGGTGCACTCTCAGTACAATCTGCTCTGATGCCGCATAGTTAAGCCAGTATCTG
CTCCCTGCTTGTGTGTTGGAGGTCGCTGAGTAGTGCGCGAGCAAAATTTAAGCTACAACAAGGCAAGGCT
TGACCGACAATTGCATGAAGAATCTGCTTAGGGTTAGGCGTTTTGCGCTGCTTCGTACGGGCCAGATATA
CGCGTTGACATTGATTATTGACTAGTTATTAATAGTAATCAATTACGGGGTCATTAGTTCATAGCCCATA
TATGGAGTTCCGCGTTACATAACTTACGGTAAATGGCCCGCCTGGCTGACCGCCCAACGACCCCCGCCCA
TTGACGTCAATAATGACGTATGTTCCCATAGTAACGCCAATAGGGACTTTCCATTGACGTCAATGGGTGG
AGTATTTACGGTAAACTGCCCACTTGGCAGTACATCAAGTGTATCATATGCCAAGTACGCCCCCTATTGA
CGTCAATGACGGTAAATGGCCCGCCTGGCATTATGCCCAGTACATGACCTTATGGGACTTTCCTACTTGG
CAGTACATCTACGTATTAGTCATCGCTATTACCATGGTGATGCGGTTTTGGCAGTACATCAATGGGCGTG
GATAGCGGTTTGACTCACGGGGATTTCCAAGTCTCCACCCCATTGACGTCAATGGGAGTTTGTTTTGGCA
CCAAAATCAACGGGACTTTCCAAAATGTCGTAACAACTCCGCCCCATTGACGCAAATGGGCGGTAGGCGT
GTACGGTGGGAGGTCTATATAAGCAGAGCTCTCCCTATCAGTGATAGAGATCTCCCTATCAGTGATAGAG
ATCGTCGACGAGCTCGTTTAGTGAACCGTCAGATCGCCTGGAGACGCCATCCACGCTGTTTTGACCTCCA
TAGAAGACACCGGGACCGATCCAGCCTCCGGACTCTAGCGTTTAAACTTAAGCTTCGCCACCATGGGATC
CTCAAAAGCACTCCTGAAGGGAGTCCGCGACTTTAATCCTATATCAGCGTGTGTATGTTTGCTTGAAAAC
TCCTCTGATGGGCATTCAGAAAGGCTTTTTGGTATTGGGTTTGGTCCCTACATAATAGCAAACCAACACC
TGTTTCGACGCAATAACGGCGAGCTTACGATTAAGACGATGCACGGGGAATTTAAAGTGAAAAACAGCAC
ACAATTGCAAATGAAACCCGTCGAAGGGAGAGACATCATTGTAATAAAGATGGCAAAGGATTTCCCACCC
TTTCCGCAGAAATTGAAATTCCGGCAACCTACTATAAAGGATCGAGTTTGTATGGTTTCTACGAACTTTC
AGCAAGGCTCTGGCAGCAGCGACGAGATGGAGGAGTGTAGTCAGCACCTTGGCGGAGGTGGCAGCGCGCT
TAAGAAGGAACTTCAAGCAAACAAAAAAGAGTTGGCCCAACTGAAGTGGGAGTTGCAGGCGCTCAAAAAG
GAGCTCGCCCAGGGTGGCGGAGGATCTGATGAGATGGAAGAGTGCTCCCAACATTTGGGAGGGTCAGGGA
GCAAATCAGTCTCCTCCCTCGTGTCCGAATCCTCTCACATCGTTCACAAGGAAGATACCAGTTTCTGGCA
GCATTGGATTACCACAAAAGACGGGCAGTGCGGCTCACCGCTGGTGTCTATCATTGACGGGAACATTCTG
GGAATCCACTCCCTGACACACACCACTAACGGCTCAAACTATTTCGTTGAGTTCCCAGAGAAGTTCGTAG
CTACATATCTGGACGCTGCGGACGGCTGGTGCAAGAACTGGAAATTCAACGCGGACAAGATTTCATGGGG
TAGTTTCACGCTTGTCGAAGACGCGCCCGAGGACGACTTTATGGCGAAAAAAACCGTGGCTGCTATTATG
GATAGCGGAGGCGCGCTTAAGAAGGAACTTCAAGCAAACAAAAAAGAGTTGGCCCAACTGAAGTGGGAGT
TGCAGGCGCTCAAAAAGGAGCTCGCCCAGAGCTAGCTCGAGGAGGGCCCGAACAAAAACTCATCTCAGAA
GAGGATCTGAATAGCGCCGTCGACCATCATCATAATCATCATTGAGTTTAAACCCGCTGATCAGCCTCGA
CTGTGCCTTCTAGTTGCCAGCCATCTGTTGTTTGCCCCTCCCCCGTGCCTTCCTTGACCCTGGAAGGTGC
CACTCCCACTGTCCTTTCCTAATAAAATGAGGAAATTGCATCGCATTGTCTGAGTAGGTGTCATTCTATT
CTGGGGGGTGGGGTGGGGCAGGACAGCAAGGGGGAGGATTGGGAAGACAATAGCAGGCATGCTGGGGA
Features (pLannotate 1.2.2; 22 found; start..end, strand, type, name):
     33..56      +  polyA_signal   bGH poly(A) signal (fragment): bovine growth hormone polyadenylation signal
     60..81      +  promoter       SV40 promoter (fragment): SV40 enhancer and early promoter
    102..335     +  rep_origin     f1 ori (fragment) (sequence partly withheld): f1 bacteriophage origin of replication; arrow indicates direction of (+) strand synthesis
    340..387     +  protein_bind   FRT: FLP-mediated recombination occurs in the 8-bp core sequence TCTAGAAA (Turan and Bode, 2011). FLP recombinase from the Saccharomyces cerevisiae 2μ plasmid
    395..1417    +  CDS            HygR: aminoglycoside phosphotransferase from E. coli; aph(4)-Ia; confers resistance to hygromycin
   1427..1552    +  CDS            ble (fragment): BLE_KLEPN - Experimental evidence at protein level: Swiss-Prot protein existence level 1. Binding protein with a strong affinity to the bleomycin family of antibiotics. Binds to CL990; an antimitotic-antibiotic compound. From Klebsiella pneumoniae.
   1547..1668    +  polyA_signal   SV40 poly(A) signal: SV40 polyadenylation signal
   1741..1757    -  protein_bind   lac operator: The lac repressor binds to the lac operator to inhibit transcription in E. coli. This inhibition can be relieved by adding lactose or isopropyl-β-D-thiogalactopyranoside (IPTG). lac repressor encoded by lacI
   1765..1795    -  promoter       lac promoter: promoter for the E. coli lac operon
   1810..1831    -  protein_bind   CAP binding site: CAP binding activates transcription in the presence of cAMP. E. coli catabolite activator protein
   1844..1936    -  CDS            lacI (fragment): lac repressor; lacI; The lac repressor binds to the lac operator to inhibit transcription in E. coli. This inhibition can be relieved by adding lactose or isopropyl-β-D-thiogalactopyranoside (IPTG).
   2119..2707    -  rep_origin     ori: high-copy-number ColE1/pMB1/pBR322/pUC origin of replication
   2878..3738    -  CDS            AmpR: β-lactamase; bla; confers resistance to ampicillin, carbenicillin, and related antibiotics
   3739..3843    -  promoter       AmpR promoter: bla
   3902..3954    -  misc_feature   bom (fragment): basis of mobility region from pBR322
   4104..4483    +  enhancer       CMV enhancer: human cytomegalovirus immediate early enhancer
   4484..4687    +  promoter       CMV promoter: human cytomegalovirus (CMV) immediate early promoter
   4689..4708    +  promoter       PLtetO-1 promoter (fragment): modified phage lambda PL promoter with tet operator sites (Lutz and Bujard, 1997)
   4710..4729    +  promoter       PLtetO-1 promoter (fragment): modified phage lambda PL promoter with tet operator sites (Lutz and Bujard, 1997)
   4737..4770    +  promoter       TRE3GV promoter (fragment): 3rd-generation Tet-responsive promoter that can be activated by binding of Tet-On® 3G, optimized for retroviral and lentiviral vectors
   4869..5780    +  CDS            POLG_TVMV (fragment): Experimental evidence at protein level: Swiss-Prot protein existence level 1. [Nuclear inclusion protein A]: has RNA-binding and proteolytic activities. From Tobacco vein mottling virus (TVMV).
   5988..17      +  polyA_signal   bGH poly(A) signal (across the origin): bovine growth hormone polyadenylation signal
