[The description below was written by a language model from this plasmid's Addgene catalogue record and pLannotate feature annotations shown in this document.]
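Description:
CMV-TO-nTVMVPhcZhccTVMVPZ is a mammalian expression plasmid of about 6.2 kb built on the CMV-TO-FlpIn backbone and carrying a synthetic, engineered version of the tobacco vein mottling virus (TVMV) protease. In bacteria it is maintained through a high-copy ColE1/pUC-type origin and selected with ampicillin via the β-lactamase gene. Remnants of an f1 origin, a lac promoter/operator region and a pBR322 bom element are also present as backbone carry-over.

The expression cassette consists of the human CMV immediate-early enhancer and promoter followed by two short tet operator matches (annotated as PLtetO-1 and TRE3GV fragments). This corresponds to the "TO" arrangement, in which transcription can be repressed by Tet repressor and relieved by tetracycline or doxycycline in cells that express the repressor; elsewhere the promoter would be constitutive. Downstream lies an open reading frame matching the NIa protease region of the TVMV polyprotein, terminated by the bGH polyadenylation signal. The insert name suggests N- and C-terminal protease portions joined with additional engineered elements, but the record does not define these components, and only the TVMV-derived portion is annotated. A short capTEV-like match near the 3′ end appears in the depositor sequence annotation only.

The backbone also contains an FRT site placed directly upstream of a promoterless hygromycin resistance gene with an SV40 poly(A) signal. This is the Flp-In design, in which FLP-mediated recombination into a genomic FRT landing site activates hygromycin resistance and yields single-copy stable integrants. The plasmid can therefore serve for transient transfection or site-specific stable line generation, and was deposited with work on programmable protease-based protein circuits in living cells.
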