Addgene plasmid #116085: CMV-TO-nTVMVPhcZhccTVMVPZ
Purpose: Expresses an engineered TVMV protease
Depositing lab: Michael Elowitz. Publication: Programmable protein circuits in living cells. Gao XJ, Chong LS, Kim MS, Elowitz MB. Science. 2018 Sep 21;361(6408):1252-1258. doi: 10.1126/science.aat5062. PubMed 30237357.
Backbone
  Vector backbone: CMV-TO-FlpIn
  Vector type: Mammalian Expression
Growth in bacteria
  Bacterial resistance: Ampicillin, 100 μg/mL
  Growth temperature: 37°C
  Growth strain: DH5alpha
  Copy number: High Copy
Gene/Insert
  Gene/Insert name: nTVMVPhcZhccTVMVPZ
  Species: Synthetic
  Cloning method: Gibson Cloning
Terms and licenses: Academic/Nonprofit Terms; Industry Terms: Not Available to Industry
How to cite: CMV-TO-nTVMVPhcZhccTVMVPZ was a gift from Michael Elowitz (Addgene plasmid # 116085 ; http://n2t.net/addgene:116085 ; RRID:Addgene_116085)
